>Addgene plasmid #220919 | plenti hSyn PGK1 | addgene full sequence | sequence record 436369 | Addgene NGS Result
GACGGATCGGGAGATCTCCCGATCCCCTATGGTGCACTCTCAGTACAATCTGCTCTGATGCCGCATAGTT
AAGCCAGTATCTGCTCCCTGCTTGTGTGTTGGAGGTCGCTGAGTAGTGCGCGAGCAAAATTTAAGCTACA
ACAAGGCAAGGCTTGACCGACAATTGCATGAAGAATCTGCTTAGGGTTAGGCGTTTTGCGCTGCTTCGCG
ATGTACGGGCCAGATATACGCGTTGACATTGATTATTGACTAGTTATTAATAGTAATCAATTACGGGGTC
ATTAGTTCATAGCCCATATATGGAGTTCCGCGTTACATAACTTACGGTAAATGGCCCGCCTGGCTGACCG
CCCAACGACCCCCGCCCATTGACGTCAATAATGACGTATGTTCCCATAGTAACGCCAATAGGGACTTTCC
ATTGACGTCAATGGGTGGAGTATTTACGGTAAACTGCCCACTTGGCAGTACATCAAGTGTATCATATGCC
AAGTACGCCCCCTATTGACGTCAATGACGGTAAATGGCCCGCCTGGCATTATGCCCAGTACATGACCTTA
TGGGACTTTCCTACTTGGCAGTACATCTACGTATTAGTCATCGCTATTACCATGGTGATGCGGTTTTGGC
AGTACATCAATGGGCGTGGATAGCGGTTTGACTCACGGGGATTTCCAAGTCTCCACCCCATTGACGTCAA
TGGGAGTTTGTTTTGGCACCAAAATCAACGGGACTTTCCAAAATGTCGTAACAACTCCGCCCCATTGACG
CAAATGGGCGGTAGGCGTGTACGGTGGGAGGTCTATATAAGCAGCGCGTTTTGCCTGTACTGGGTCTCTC
TGGTTAGACCAGATCTGAGCCTGGGAGCTCTCTGGCTAACTAGGGAACCCACTGCTTAAGCCTCAATAAA
GCTTGCCTTGAGTGCTTCAAGTAGTGTGTGCCCGTCTGTTGTGTGACTCTGGTAACTAGAGATCCCTCAG
ACCCTTTTAGTCAGTGTGGAAAATCTCTAGCAGTGGCGCCCGAACAGGGACTTGAAAGCGAAAGGGAAAC
CAGAGGAGCTCTCTCGACGCAGGACTCGGCTTGCTGAAGCGCGCACGGCAAGAGGCGAGGGGCGGCGACT
GGTGAGTACGCCAAAAATTTTGACTAGCGGAGGCTAGAAGGAGAGAGATGGGTGCGAGAGCGTCAGTATT
AAGCGGGGGAGAATTAGATCGCGATGGGAAAAAATTCGGTTAAGGCCAGGGGGAAAGAAAAAATATAAAT
TAAAACATATAGTATGGGCAAGCAGGGAGCTAGAACGATTCGCAGTTAATCCTGGCCTGTTAGAAACATC
AGAAGGCTGTAGACAAATACTGGGACAGCTACAACCATCCCTTCAGACAGGATCAGAAGAACTTAGATCA
TTATATAATACAGTAGCAACCCTCTATTGTGTGCATCAAAGGATAGAGATAAAAGACACCAAGGAAGCTT
TAGACAAGATAGAGGAAGAGCAAAACAAAAGTAAGACCACCGCACAGCAAGCGGCCGCTGATCTTCAGAC
CTGGAGGAGGAGATATGAGGGACAATTGGAGAAGTGAATTATATAAATATAAAGTAGTAAAAATTGAACC
ATTAGGAGTAGCACCCACCAAGGCAAAGAGAAGAGTGGTGCAGAGAGAAAAAAGAGCAGTGGGAATAGGA
GCTTTGTTCCTTGGGTTCTTGGGAGCAGCAGGAAGCACTATGGGCGCAGCGTCAATGACGCTGACGGTAC
AGGCCAGACAATTATTGTCTGGTATAGTGCAGCAGCAGAACAATTTGCTGAGGGCTATTGAGGCGCAACA
GCATCTGTTGCAACTCACAGTCTGGGGCATCAAGCAGCTCCAGGCAAGAATCCTGGCTGTGGAAAGATAC
CTAAAGGATCAACAGCTCCTGGGGATTTGGGGTTGCTCTGGAAAACTCATTTGCACCACTGCTGTGCCTT
GGAATGCTAGTTGGAGTAATAAATCTCTGGAACAGATTTGGAATCACACGACCTGGATGGAGTGGGACAG
AGAAATTAACAATTACACAAGCTTAATACACTCCTTAATTGAAGAATCGCAAAACCAGCAAGAAAAGAAT
GAACAAGAATTATTGGAATTAGATAAATGGGCAAGTTTGTGGAATTGGTTTAACATAACAAATTGGCTGT
GGTATATAAAATTATTCATAATGATAGTAGGAGGCTTGGTAGGTTTAAGAATAGTTTTTGCTGTACTTTC
TATAGTGAATAGAGTTAGGCAGGGATATTCACCATTATCGTTTCAGACCCACCTCCCAACCCCGAGGGGA
CCCGACAGGCCCGAAGGAATAGAAGAAGAAGGTGGAGAGAGAGACAGAGACAGATCCATTCGATTAGTGA
ACGGATCAACTTTTAAAAGAAAAGGGGGGATTGGGGGGTACAGTGCAGGGGAAAGAATAGTAGACATAAT
AGCAACAGACATACAAACTAAAGAATTACAAAAACAAATTACAAAATTCAAAATTTTATCGATGCTAGAC
TGCAGAGGGCCCTGCGTATGAGTGCAAGTGGGTTTTAGGACCAGGATGAGGCGGGGTGGGGGTGCCTACC
TGACGACCGACCCCGACCCACTGGACAAGCACCCAACCCCCATTCCCCAAATTGCGCATCCCCTATCAGA
GAGGGGGAGGGGAAACAGGATGCGGCGAGGCGCGTGCGCACTGCCAGCTTCAGCACCGCGGACAGTGCCT
TCGCCCCCGCCTGGCGGCGCGCGCCACCGCCGCCTCAGCACTGAAGGCGCGCTGACGTCACTCGCCGGTC
CCCCGCAAACTCCCCTTCCCGGCCACCTTGGTCGCGTCCGCGCCGCCGCCGGCCCAGCCGGACCGCACCA
CGCGAGGCGCGAGATAGGGGGGCACGGGCGCGACCATCTGCGCTGCGGCGCCGGCGACTCAGCGCTGCCT
CAGTCTGCGGTGGGCAGCGGAGGAGTCGTGTCGTGCCTGAGAGCGCAGTCGATCTAGACGATAAGGGCGA
ATTCTGCAGATATCCATCACACTGGCGGCCGCTCGAGAGATCCGCTAGCGCTACCGGACTCAGATCTCGA
GCTCAAGCTTCGAATTCTGCAGTCGACGGTACCATGTCGCTTTCTAACAAGCTGACGCTGGACAAGCTGG
ACGTTAAAGGGAAGCGGGTCGTTATGAGAGTCGACTTCAATGTTCCTATGAAGAACAACCAGATAACAAA
CAACCAGAGGATTAAGGCTGCTGTCCCAAGCATCAAATTCTGCTTGGACAATGGAGCCAAGTCGGTAGTC
CTTATGAGCCACCTAGGCCGGCCTGATGGTGTGCCCATGCCTGACAAGTACTCCTTAGAGCCAGTTGCTG
TAGAACTCAAATCTCTGCTGGGCAAGGATGTTCTGTTCTTGAAGGACTGTGTAGGCCCAGAAGTGGAGAA
AGCCTGTGCCAACCCAGCTGCTGGGTCTGTCATCCTGCTGGAGAACCTCCGCTTTCATGTGGAGGAAGAA
GGGAAGGGAAAAGATGCTTCTGGGAACAAGGTTAAAGCCGAGCCAGCCAAAATAGAAGCTTTCCGAGCTT
CACTTTCCAAGCTAGGGGATGTCTATGTCAATGATGCTTTTGGCACTGCTCACAGAGCCCACAGCTCCAT
GGTAGGAGTCAATCTGCCACAGAAGGCTGGTGGGTTTTTGATGAAGAAGGAGCTGAACTACTTTGCAAAG
GCCTTGGAGAGCCCAGAGCGACCCTTCCTGGCCATCCTGGGCGGAGCTAAAGTTGCAGACAAGATCCAGC
TCATCAATAATATGCTGGACAAAGTCAATGAGATGATTATTGGTGGTGGAATGGCTTTTACCTTCCTTAA
GGTGCTCAACAACATGGAGATTGGCACTTCTCTGTTTGATGAAGAGGGAGCCAAGATTGTCAAAGACCTA
ATGTCCAAAGCTGAGAAGAATGGTGTGAAGATTACCTTGCCTGTTGACTTTGTCACTGCTGACAAGTTTG
ATGAGAATGCCAAGACTGGCCAAGCCACTGTGGCTTCTGGCATACCTGCTGGCTGGATGGGCTTGGACTG
TGGTCCTGAAAGCAGCAAGAAGTATGCTGAGGCTGTCACTCGGGCTAAGCAGATTGTGTGGAATGGTCCT
GTGGGGGTATTTGAATGGGAAGCTTTTGCCCGGGGAACCAAAGCTCTCATGGATGAGGTGGTGAAAGCCA
CTTCTAGGGGCTGCATCACCATCATAGGTGGTGGAGACACTGCCACTTGCTGTGCCAAATGGAACACGGA
GGATAAAGTCAGCCATGTGAGCACTGGGGGTGGTGCCAGTTTGGAGCTCCTGGAAGGTAAAGTCCTTCCT
GGGGTGGATGCTCTCAGCAATATTTAGGGATCCACCGGATCTAGATAACTGATCATAATCAGCCATACCA
CGTTTAAACCTGGAAAAACATGGAGCAATCACAAGTAGCAATACAGCAGCTACCAATGCTGATTGTGCCT
GGCTAGAAGCACAAGAGGAGGAGGAGGTGGGTTTTCCAGTCACACCTCAGACAATCAACCTCTGGATTAC
AAAATTTGTGAAAGATTGACTGGTATTCTTAACTATGTTGCTCCTTTTACGCTATGTGGATACGCTGCTT
TAATGCCTTTGTATCATGCTATTGCTTCCCGTATGGCTTTCATTTTCTCCTCCTTGTATAAATCCTGGTT
GCTGTCTCTTTATGAGGAGTTGTGGCCCGTTGTCAGGCAACGTGGCGTGGTGTGCACTGTGTTTGCTGAC
GCAACCCCCACTGGTTGGGGCATTGCCACCACCTGTCAGCTCCTTTCCGGGACTTTCGCTTTCCCCCTCC
CTATTGCCACGGCGGAACTCATCGCCGCCTGCCTTGCCCGCTGCTGGACAGGGGCTCGGCTGTTGGGCAC
TGACAATTCCGTGGTGTTGTCGGGGAAGCTGACGTCCTTTCCATGGCTGCTCGCCTGTGTTGCCACCTGG
ATTCTGCGCGGGACGTCCTTCTGCTACGTCCCTTCGGCCCTCAATCCAGCGGACCTTCCTTCCCGCGGCC
TGCTGCCGGCTCTGCGGCCTCTTCCGCGTCTTCGCCTTCGCCCTCAGACGAGTCGGATCTCCCTTTGGGC
CGCCTCCCCGCCTGGAATTCGAGCTCGGTACCTTTAAGACCAATGACTTACAAGGCAGCTGTAGATCTTA
GCCACTTTTTAAAAGAAAAGGGGGGACTGGAAGGGCTAATTCACTCCCAACGAAGACAAGATATCCTTGA
TCTGTGGATCTACCACACACAAGGCTACTTCCCTGATTGGCAGAACTACACACCAGGGCCAGGGATCAGA
TATCCACTGACCTTTGGATGGTGCTACAAGCTAGTACCAGTTGAGCAAGAGAAGGTAGAAGAAGCCAATG
AAGGAGAGAACACCCGCTTGTTACACCCTGTGAGCCTGCATGGGATGGATGACCCGGAGAGAGAAGTATT
AGAGTGGAGGTTTGACAGCCGCCTAGCATTTCATCACATGGCCCGAGAGCTGCATCCGGACTGTACTGGG
TCTCTCTGGTTAGACCAGATCTGAGCCTGGGAGCTCTCTGGCTAACTAGGGAACCCACTGCTTAAGCCTC
AATAAAGCTTGCCTTGAGTGCTTCAAGTAGTGTGTGCCCGTCTGTTGTGTGACTCTGGTAACTAGAGATC
CCTCAGACCCTTTTAGTCAGTGTGGAAAATCTCTAGCAGGGCCGCTTTAAACCCGCTGATCAGCCTCGAC
TGTGCCTTCTAGTTGCCAGCCATCTGTTGTTTGCCCCTCCCCCGTGCCTTCCTTGACCCTGGAAGGTGCC
ACTCCCACTGTCCTTTCCTAATAAAATGAGGAAATTGCATCGCATTGTCTGAGTAGGTGTCATTCTATTC
TGGGGGGTGGGGTGGGGCAGGACAGCAAGGGGGAGGATTGGGAAGACAATAGCAGGCATGCTGGGGATGC
GGTGGGCTCTATGGCTTCTGAGGCGGAAAGAACCAGCTGGGGCTCTAGGGGGTATCCCC
[124 nt withheld, positions 6010-6133]
C
[91 nt withheld, positions 6135-6225]
A
[49 nt withheld, positions 6227-6275]
CCTTTGACGTTGGAGTCCACGTTCTTT
[37 nt withheld, positions 6303-6339]
ACCCTATCTCGGTCTATTCTTTTGATTTATAAGGGATTTTGCCGATTTCGGCCTATTGGTTAAAAAATGA
GCTGATTTAACAAAAATTTAACGCGAATTAATTCTGTGGAATGTGTGTCAGTTAGGGTGTGGAAAGTCCC
CAGGCTCCCCAGCAGGCAGAAGTATGCAAAGCATGCATCTCAATTAGTCAGCAACCAGGTGTGGAAAGTC
CCCAGGCTCCCCAGCAGGCAGAAGTATGCAAAGCATGCATCTCAATTAGTCAGCAACCATAGTCCCGCCC
CTAACTCCGCCCATCCCGCCCCTAACTCCGCCCAGTTCCGCCCATTCTCCGCCCCATGGCTGACTAATTT
TTTTTATTTATGCAGAGGCCGAGGCCGCCTCTGCCTCTGAGCTATTCCAGAAGTAGTGAGGAGGCTTTTT
TGGAGGCCTAGGCTTTTGCAAAAAGCTCCCGGGAGCTTGTATATCCATTTTCGGATCTGATCAGCACGTG
TTGACAATTAATCATCGGCATAGTATATCGGCATAGTATAATACGACAAGGTGAGGAACTAAACCATGGC
CAAGTTGACCAGTGCCGTTCCGGTGCTCACCGCGCGCGACGTCGCCGGAGCGGTCGAGTTCTGGACCGAC
CGGCTCGGGTTCTCCCGGGACTTCGTGGAGGACGACTTCGCCGGTGTGGTCCGGGACGACGTGACCCTGT
TCATCAGCGCGGTCCAGGACCAGGTGGTGCCGGACAACACCCTGGCCTGGGTGTGGGTGCGCGGCCTGGA
CGAGCTGTACGCCGAGTGGTCGGAGGTCGTGTCCACGAACTTCCGGGACGCCTCCGGGCCGGCCATGACC
GAGATCGGCGAGCAGCCGTGGGGGCGGGAGTTCGCCCTGCGCGACCCGGCCGGCAACTGCGTGCACTTCG
TGGCCGAGGAGCAGGACTGACACGTGCTACGAGATTTCGATTCCACCGCCGCCTTCTATGAAAGGTTGGG
CTTCGGAATCGTTTTCCGGGACGCCGGCTGGATGATCCTCCAGCGCGGGGATCTCATGCTGGAGTTCTTC
GCCCACCCCAACTTGTTTATTGCAGCTTATAATGGTTACAAATAAAGCAATAGCATCACAAATTTCACAA
ATAAAGCATTTTTTTCACTGCATTCTAGTTGTGGTTTGTCCAAACTCATCAATGTATCTTATCATGTCTG
TATACCGTCGACCTCTAGCTAGAGCTTGGCGTAATCATGGTCATAGCTGTTTCCTGTGTGAAATTGTTAT
CCGCTCACAATTCCACACAACATACGAGCCGGAAGCATAAAGTGTAAAGCCTGGGGTGCCTAATGAGTGA
GCTAACTCACATTAATTGCGTTGCGCTCACTGCCCGCTTTCCAGTCGGGAAACCTGTCGTGCCAGCTGCA
TTAATGAATCGGCCAACGCGCGGGGAGAGGCGGTTTGCGTATTGGGCGCTCTTCCGCTTCCTCGCTCACT
GACTCGCTGCGCTCGGTCGTTCGGCTGCGGCGAGCGGTATCAGCTCACTCAAAGGCGGTAATACGGTTAT
CCACAGAATCAGGGGATAACGCAGGAAAGAACATGTGAGCAAAAGGCCAGCAAAAGGCCAGGAACCGTAA
AAAGGCCGCGTTGCTGGCGTTTTTCCATAGGCTCCGCCCCCCTGACGAGCATCACAAAAATCGACGCTCA
AGTCAGAGGTGGCGAAACCCGACAGGACTATAAAGATACCAGGCGTTTCCCCCTGGAAGCTCCCTCGTGC
GCTCTCCTGTTCCGACCCTGCCGCTTACCGGATACCTGTCCGCCTTTCTCCCTTCGGGAAGCGTGGCGCT
TTCTCATAGCTCACGCTGTAGGTATCTCAGTTCGGTGTAGGTCGTTCGCTCCAAGCTGGGCTGTGTGCAC
GAACCCCCCGTTCAGCCCGACCGCTGCGCCTTATCCGGTAACTATCGTCTTGAGTCCAACCCGGTAAGAC
ACGACTTATCGCCACTGGCAGCAGCCACTGGTAACAGGATTAGCAGAGCGAGGTATGTAGGCGGTGCTAC
AGAGTTCTTGAAGTGGTGGCCTAACTACGGCTACACTAGAAGAACAGTATTTGGTATCTGCGCTCTGCTG
AAGCCAGTTACCTTCGGAAAAAGAGTTGGTAGCTCTTGATCCGGCAAACAAACCACCGCTGGTAGCGGTG
GTTTTTTTGTTTGCAAGCAGCAGATTACGCGCAGAAAAAAAGGATCTCAAGAAGATCCTTTGATCTTTTC
TACGGGGTCTGACGCTCAGTGGAACGAAAACTCACGTTAAGGGATTTTGGTCATGAGATTATCAAAAAGG
ATCTTCACCTAGATCCTTTTAAATTAAAAATGAAGTTTTAAATCAATCTAAAGTATATATGAGTAAACTT
GGTCTGACAGTTACCAATGCTTAATCAGTGAGGCACCTATCTCAGCGATCTGTCTATTTCGTTCATCCAT
AGTTGCCTGACTCCCCGTCGTGTAGATAACTACGATACGGGAGGGCTTACCATCTGGCCCCAGTGCTGCA
ATGATACCGCGAGACCCACGCTCACCGGCTCCAGATTTATCAGCAATAAACCAGCCAGCCGGAAGGGCCG
AGCGCAGAAGTGGTCCTGCAACTTTATCCGCCTCCATCCAGTCTATTAATTGTTGCCGGGAAGCTAGAGT
AAGTAGTTCGCCAGTTAATAGTTTGCGCAACGTTGTTGCCATTGCTACAGGCATCGTGGTGTCACGCTCG
TCGTTTGGTATGGCTTCATTCAGCTCCGGTTCCCAACGATCAAGGCGAGTTACATGATCCCCCATGTTGT
GCAAAAAAGCGGTTAGCTCCTTCGGTCCTCCGATCGTTGTCAGAAGTAAGTTGGCCGCAGTGTTATCACT
CATGGTTATGGCAGCACTGCATAATTCTCTTACTGTCATGCCATCCGTAAGATGCTTTTCTGTGACTGGT
GAGTACTCAACCAAGTCATTCTGAGAATAGTGTATGCGGCGACCGAGTTGCTCTTGCCCGGCGTCAATAC
GGGATAATACCGCGCCACATAGCAGAACTTTAAAAGTGCTCATCATTGGAAAACGTTCTTCGGGGCGAAA
ACTCTCAAGGATCTTACCGCTGTTGAGATCCAGTTCGATGTAACCCACTCGTGCACCCAACTGATCTTCA
GCATCTTTTACTTTCACCAGCGTTTCTGGGTGAGCAAAAACAGGAAGGCAAAATGCCGCAAAAAAGGGAA
TAAGGGCGACACGGAAATGTTGAATACTCATACTCTTCCTTTTTCAATATTATTGAAGCATTTATCAGGG
TTATTGTCTCATGAGCGGATACATATTTGAATGTATTTAGAAAAATAAACAAATAGGGGTTCCGCGCACA
TTTCCCCGAAAAGTGCCACCTGACGTC
Features (pLannotate 1.2.2; 32 found; start..end, strand, type, name):
     28..80      -  misc_feature   bom (fragment): basis of mobility region from pBR322
    235..614     +  enhancer       CMV enhancer: human cytomegalovirus immediate early enhancer
    615..814     +  promoter       CMV promoter: human cytomegalovirus (CMV) immediate early promoter
    832..1012    +  LTR            5' LTR (truncated): truncated 5' long terminal repeat (LTR) from HIV-1
   1059..1184    +  misc_feature   HIV-1 Ψ: packaging signal of human immunodeficiency virus type 1
   1168..1531    +  CDS            HIV-1 gag (fragment): gag protein from human immunodeficiency virus 1; gag
   1677..1910    +  misc_feature   RRE: The Rev response element (RRE) of HIV-1 allows for Rev-dependent mRNA export from the nucleus to the cytoplasm.
   2287..2387    +  CDS            Rev (fragment): human immunodeficiency virus 1 (HIV-1) Rev protein; rev; enhances nuclear export of unspliced and incompletely spliced viral mRNAs
   2391..2507    +  misc_feature   cPPT/CTS: central polypurine tract and central termination sequence of HIV-1
   2541..2988    +  promoter       hSyn promoter: human synapsin I promoter; confers neuron-specific expression (Kügler et al., 2003)
   3054..3113    +  misc_feature   MCS (fragment): multiple cloning site
   3114..4364    +  CDS            PGK1: PGK1_HUMAN - Also known as PGKA. Experimental evidence at protein level: Swiss-Prot protein existence level 1. Catalyzes one of the two ATP producing reactions in the glycolytic pathway via the reversible conversion of 1,3- diphosphoglycerate to 3-phosphoglycerate (PubMed:30323285, PubMed:7391028). In addition to its role as a glycolytic enzyme, it seems that PGK-1 acts as a polymerase alpha cofactor protein (primer recognition protein) (PubMed:2324090). May play a role in sperm motility (PubMed:26677959). From Homo sapiens (Human).
   4402..4530    +  CDS            nef (fragment): NEF_HV1LA - Experimental evidence at protein level: Swiss-Prot protein existence level 1. Extracellular Nef protein targets CD4(+) T-lymphocytes for apoptosis by interacting with CXCR4 surface receptors. From Human immunodeficiency virus type 1 group M subtype B (isolate Lai) (HIV-1).
   4533..5121    +  misc_feature   WPRE: woodchuck hepatitis virus posttranscriptional regulatory element
   5138..5206    +  CDS            nef (fragment): NEF_HV1Z2 - Experimental evidence at protein level: Swiss-Prot protein existence level 1. Extracellular Nef protein targets CD4(+) T-lymphocytes for apoptosis by interacting with CXCR4 surface receptors. From Human immunodeficiency virus type 1 group M subtype D (isolate Z2/CDC-Z34) (HIV-1).
   5208..5520    +  LTR            5' LTR (fragment): 5' long terminal repeat (LTR) from HIV-1
   5528..5708    +  LTR            5' LTR (truncated): truncated 5' long terminal repeat (LTR) from HIV-1
   5740..5964    +  polyA_signal   bGH poly(A) signal: bovine growth hormone polyadenylation signal
   5968..5989    +  promoter       SV40 promoter (fragment): SV40 enhancer and early promoter
   6010..6438    +  rep_origin     f1 ori (sequence partly withheld): f1 bacteriophage origin of replication; arrow indicates direction of (+) strand synthesis
   6452..6781    +  promoter       SV40 promoter: SV40 enhancer and early promoter
   6829..6876    +  promoter       EM7 promoter: synthetic bacterial promoter&nbsp
   6895..7269    +  CDS            BleoR: antibiotic-binding protein; Sh ble from Streptoalloteichus hindustanus; confers resistance to bleomycin, phleomycin, and Zeocin™
   7279..7404    +  CDS            ble (fragment): BLE_KLEPN - Experimental evidence at protein level: Swiss-Prot protein existence level 1. Binding protein with a strong affinity to the bleomycin family of antibiotics. Binds to CL990; an antimitotic-antibiotic compound. From Klebsiella pneumoniae.
   7399..7520    +  polyA_signal   SV40 poly(A) signal: SV40 polyadenylation signal
   7593..7609    -  protein_bind   lac operator: The lac repressor binds to the lac operator to inhibit transcription in E. coli. This inhibition can be relieved by adding lactose or isopropyl-β-D-thiogalactopyranoside (IPTG). lac repressor encoded by lacI
   7617..7647    -  promoter       lac promoter: promoter for the E. coli lac operon
   7662..7683    -  protein_bind   CAP binding site: CAP binding activates transcription in the presence of cAMP. E. coli catabolite activator protein
   7696..7788    -  CDS            lacI (fragment): lac repressor; lacI; The lac repressor binds to the lac operator to inhibit transcription in E. coli. This inhibition can be relieved by adding lactose or isopropyl-β-D-thiogalactopyranoside (IPTG).
   7971..8559    -  rep_origin     ori: high-copy-number ColE1/pMB1/pBR322/pUC origin of replication
   8730..9590    -  CDS            AmpR: β-lactamase; bla; confers resistance to ampicillin, carbenicillin, and related antibiotics
   9591..9695    -  promoter       AmpR promoter: bla
