[The description below was written by a language model from this plasmid's Addgene catalogue record and pLannotate feature annotations shown in this document.]
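Description:
plenti hSyn PGK1 is an HIV-1-based lentiviral transfer plasmid of about 9.7 kb, built on the pLV-hSyn backbone, for neuron-specific expression of human phosphoglycerate kinase 1 (PGK1). It is propagated in E. coli through a high-copy ColE1/pUC-type origin with ampicillin resistance (AmpR), and it also carries an f1 phage origin. Outside the viral genome, an SV40 promoter/EM7 promoter pair drives the Sh ble gene (BleoR), followed by an SV40 polyadenylation signal. This provides bleomycin/Zeocin-family selection in mammalian or bacterial cells, but because the cassette lies beyond the 3' LTR it would not be carried into transduced cells by the packaged virus.

The viral portion begins with a CMV enhancer/promoter fused to a truncated 5' LTR, an arrangement that lets genomic RNA be transcribed in packaging cells without Tat. It is followed by the Ψ packaging signal with a gag fragment, the Rev response element for nuclear export of the unspliced RNA, and the cPPT/CTS, which aids nuclear import in non-dividing cells such as neurons. The internal expression unit consists of the human synapsin I (hSyn) promoter driving the roughly 1.25 kb PGK1 coding sequence, cloned between KpnI and BamHI sites. No epitope tag or fluorescent reporter is annotated. A WPRE downstream enhances transcript stability and expression. The 3' LTR region is annotated as two LTR pieces, so the record does not clearly establish whether it is a self-inactivating deletion; a bGH polyadenylation signal follows it.

PGK1 catalyses an ATP-generating step of glycolysis. The associated publication examines this enzyme in neuronal metabolic deficits linked to Parkinson's disease, consistent with using the vector to raise PGK1 levels in neurons.
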