Addgene plasmid #220919: plenti hSyn PGK1
Purpose: Neuronal specific expression of PGK1
Depositing lab: Timothy Ryan. Depositing organization: Cornell University. Publication: Phosphoglycerate kinase is a central leverage point in Parkinson's disease-driven neuronal metabolic deficits. Kokotos AC, Antoniazzi AM, Unda SR, Ko MS, Park D, Eliezer D, Kaplitt MG, De Camilli P, Ryan TA. Sci Adv. 2024 Aug 23;10(34):eadn6016. doi: 10.1126/sciadv.adn6016. Epub 2024 Aug 21. PubMed 39167658.
Backbone
  Vector backbone: pLV-hSyn
  Backbone size w/o insert (bp): 8471
  Total vector size (bp): 9725
  Vector type: Mammalian Expression, Lentiviral
  Selectable markers: Bleomycin
Growth in bacteria
  Bacterial resistance: Ampicillin, 100 μg/mL
  Growth temperature: 37°C
  Growth strain: NEB Stable
  Copy number: High Copy
Gene/Insert
  Gene/Insert name: PGK1 (alt name: phosphoglycerate kinase 1)
  Species: H. sapiens (human)
  Insert size (bp): 1254
  Entrez Gene: PGK1 (a.k.a. HEL-S-68p, MIG10, PGKA)
  Promoter: hSyn
  Cloning method: Restriction Enzyme; 5′ cloning site KpnI (not destroyed); 3′ cloning site BamHI (not destroyed)
  Sequencing primers: 5′ hSyn-F; 3′ WPRE-R
Terms and licenses: Academic/Nonprofit Terms; Industry Terms: Not Available to Industry
Depositor comments: Please visit https://doi.org/10.1101/2023.10.10.561760 for bioRxiv preprint.
How to cite: plenti hSyn PGK1 was a gift from Timothy Ryan (Addgene plasmid # 220919 ; http://n2t.net/addgene:220919 ; RRID:Addgene_220919)
